Addgene plasmid #116462: pHAGE-PIK3CA-D350N
Purpose: Lentiviral expression of PIK3CA D350N
Depositing lab: Gordon Mills & Kenneth Scott. Depositing organization: Baylor College of Medicine. Publication: Systematic Functional Annotation of Somatic Mutations in Cancer. Ng PK, Li J, Jeong KJ, Shao S, Chen H, Tsang YH, Sengupta S, Wang Z, Bhavana VH, Tran R, Soewito S, Minussi DC, Moreno D, Kong K, Dogruluk T, Lu H, Gao J, Tokheim C, Zhou DC, Johnson AM, Zeng J, Ip CKM, Ju Z, Wester M, Yu S, Li Y, Vellano CP, Schultz N, Karchin R, Ding L, Lu Y, Cheung LWT, Chen K, Shaw KR, Meric-Bernstam F, Scott KL, Yi S, Sahni N, Liang H, Mills GB. Cancer Cell. 2018 Mar 12;33(3):450-462.e10. doi: 10.1016/j.ccell.2018.01.021. PubMed 29533785.
Backbone
  Vector backbone: pHAGE
  Vector type: Lentiviral
Growth in bacteria
  Bacterial resistance: Ampicillin, 100 μg/mL
  Growth temperature: 37°C
  Growth strain: Stbl3
  Copy number: High Copy
Gene/Insert
  Gene/Insert name: PIK3CA
  Species: H. sapiens (human)
  Mutation: D350N
  Entrez Gene: PIK3CA (a.k.a. CCM4, CLAPO, CLOVE, CWS5, HMH, MCAP, MCM, MCMTC, PI3K, PI3K-alpha, p110-alpha)
  Cloning method: Gateway Cloning
Terms and licenses: Academic/Nonprofit Terms; Industry Terms: Not Available to Industry
How to cite: pHAGE-PIK3CA-D350N was a gift from Gordon Mills & Kenneth Scott (Addgene plasmid # 116462 ; http://n2t.net/addgene:116462 ; RRID:Addgene_116462)
