[The description below was written by a language model from this plasmid's Addgene catalogue record and the feature table of its GenBank file.]
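Description:
pHAGE-PIK3CA-D350N is an 11.7 kb HIV-1-based lentiviral expression plasmid built on the pHAGE backbone and carrying human PIK3CA, which encodes the p110-alpha catalytic subunit of PI3K, with the D350N substitution. It is propagated in E. coli through a high-copy ColE1/pUC-type origin and selected with ampicillin via the bla gene. The viral portion contains a full-length HIV-1 LTR at the upstream end (labelled as a 3' LTR by the automated annotation, although it occupies the 5' position), the Psi packaging signal, the Rev response element for Rev-dependent nuclear export of the genomic RNA, the cPPT/CTS, and a downstream U3-deleted LTR that makes the integrated provirus self-inactivating.

The expression cassette is driven by the human EF-1-alpha promoter with its first intron, a strong constitutive promoter. The insert was introduced by Gateway cloning and lies between the attB1 and attB2 sites; the feature table does not annotate the PIK3CA coding sequence itself, but the interval of about 3.2 kb between these sites is consistent with the full-length open reading frame. Downstream are short T3 and T7 promoter sequences, an attB4 remnant and a V5 epitope tag. The record does not say whether the V5 tag is fused in frame to the insert. An EMCV IRES then allows translation of puromycin N-acetyltransferase from the same transcript, so puromycin selection enriches for transduced cells that express the transgene. A WPRE follows to enhance transcript stability and expression.

The construct is intended for lentiviral delivery and stable expression of this PIK3CA variant in mammalian cells, and it was deposited as part of a systematic effort to functionally annotate somatic cancer mutations.
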