LOCUS       Exported 11696 bp ds-DNA circular SYN 13-MAY-2021
DEFINITION  Lentiviral expression of PIK3CA D350N.
ACCESSION   .
VERSION     .
KEYWORDS    pHAGE-PIK3CA-D350N
SOURCE      synthetic DNA construct
  ORGANISM  synthetic DNA construct
REFERENCE   1 (bases 1 to 11696)
  AUTHORS   Ng PK, Li J, Jeong KJ, Shao S, Chen H, Tsang YH, Sengupta S, Wang Z,
            Bhavana VH, Tran R, Soewito S, Minussi DC, Moreno D, Kong K,
            Dogruluk T, Lu H, Gao J, Tokheim C, Zhou DC, Johnson AM, Zeng J, Ip
            CKM, Ju Z, Wester M, Yu S, Li Y, Vellano CP, Schultz N, Karchin R,
            Ding L, Lu Y, Cheung LWT, Chen K, Shaw KR, Meric-Bernstam F, Scott
            KL, Yi S, Sahni N, Liang H, Mills GB
  TITLE     Systematic Functional Annotation of Somatic Mutations in Cancer.
  JOURNAL   Cancer Cell. 2018 Mar 12;33(3):450-462.e10. doi:
            10.1016/j.ccell.2018.01.021.
  PUBMED    29533785
REFERENCE   2 (bases 1 to 11696)
  AUTHORS   .
  TITLE     Direct Submission
  JOURNAL   Exported May 13, 2021 from SnapGene Server 1.1.58
            http://www.snapgene.com
FEATURES             Location/Qualifiers
     source          1..11696
                     /organism="synthetic DNA construct"
                     /mol_type="other DNA"
     LTR             1..634
                     /label=3' LTR
                     /note="3' long terminal repeat (LTR) from HIV-1"
     misc_feature    681..806
                     /label=HIV-1 Psi
                     /note="packaging signal of human immunodeficiency virus
                     type 1"
     misc_feature    1303..1536
                     /label=RRE
                     /note="The Rev response element (RRE) of HIV-1 allows for
                     Rev-dependent mRNA export from the nucleus to the
                     cytoplasm."
     CDS             1721..1765
                     /codon_start=1
                     /product="antigenic peptide corresponding to amino acids
                     655 to 669 of the HIV envelope protein gp41 (Lutje Hulsik
                     et al., 2013)"
                     /label=gp41 peptide
                     /note="recognized by the 2H10 single-chain llama nanobody"
                     /translation="KNEQELLELDKWASL"
     misc_feature    2058..2175
                     /label=cPPT/CTS
                     /note="central polypurine tract and central termination
                     sequence of HIV-1"
     promoter        2223..3401
                     /label=EF-1-alpha promoter
                     /note="strong constitutive promoter for human elongation
                     factor EF-1-alpha"
     intron          2454..3392
                     /label=EF-1-alpha intron A
                     /note="intron upstream of the start codon of human
                     EF-1-alpha"
     primer_bind     3349..3369
                     /label=EF1a-F
                     /note="Human elongation factor-1a promoter, forward primer"
     protein_bind    3421..3445
                     /gene="mutant version of attB"
                     /label=attB1
                     /bound_moiety="BP Clonase(TM)"
                     /note="recombination site for the Gateway(R) BP reaction"
     protein_bind    complement(6656..6680)
                     /gene="mutant version of attB"
                     /label=attB2
                     /bound_moiety="BP Clonase(TM)"
                     /note="recombination site for the Gateway(R) BP reaction"
     promoter        6688..6706
                     /label=T3 promoter
                     /note="promoter for bacteriophage T3 RNA polymerase"
     primer_bind     complement(6731..6750)
                     /label=T7
                     /note="T7 promoter, forward primer"
     promoter        complement(6732..6750)
                     /label=T7 promoter
                     /note="promoter for bacteriophage T7 RNA polymerase"
     protein_bind    complement(6756..6776)
                     /gene="mutant version of attB"
                     /label=attB4
                     /bound_moiety="BP Clonase(TM)"
                     /note="core recombination site for the Gateway(R) BP
                     reaction"
     CDS             6830..6871
                     /codon_start=1
                     /product="epitope tag from simian virus 5"
                     /label=V5 tag
                     /translation="GKPIPNPLLGLDST"
     misc_feature    6892..7459
                     /label=IRES
                     /note="internal ribosome entry site (IRES) of the
                     encephalomyocarditis virus (EMCV)"
     misc_feature    6909..7461
                     /label=IRES
                     /note="internal ribosome entry site (IRES) of the
                     encephalomyocarditis virus (EMCV)"
     primer_bind     complement(7053..7070)
                     /label=IRES reverse
                     /note="IRES internal ribosome entry site, reverse primer.
                     Also called pCDH-rev"
     primer_bind     7280..7299
                     /label=IRES-F
                     /note="IRES internal ribosome entry site, forward primer"
     CDS             7473..8072
                     /codon_start=1
                     /gene="pac from Streptomyces alboniger"
                     /product="puromycin N-acetyltransferase"
                     /label=PuroR
                     /note="confers resistance to puromycin"
                     /translation="MTEYKPTVRLATRDDVPRAVRTLAAAFADYPATRHTVDPDRHIER
                     VTELQELFLTRVGLDIGKVWVADDGAAVAVWTTPESVEAGAVFAEIGPRMAELSGSRLA
                     AQQQMEGLLAPHRPKEPAWFLATVGVSPDHQGKGLGSAVVLPGVEAAERAGVPAFLETS
                     APRNLPFYERLGFTVTADVEVPEGPRTWCMTRKPGA"
     primer_bind     complement(7473..7492)
                     /label=Puro-R
                     /note="Puromycin resistance gene, reverse primer. Also
                     called puro-variant-R"
     primer_bind     7969..7989
                     /label=Puro-F
                     /note="Puromycin resistance gene, forward primer"
     misc_feature    8086..8674
                     /label=WPRE
                     /note="woodchuck hepatitis virus posttranscriptional
                     regulatory element"
     primer_bind     complement(8139..8159)
                     /label=WPRE-R
                     /note="WPRE, reverse primer"
     CDS             complement(8557..8568)
                     /codon_start=1
                     /product="Factor Xa recognition and cleavage site"
                     /label=Factor Xa site
                     /translation="IEGR"
     LTR             8749..8982
                     /label=3' LTR (Delta-U3)
                     /note="self-inactivating 3' long terminal repeat (LTR) from
                     HIV-1"
     primer_bind     complement(9101..9119)
                     /label=pBRforEco
                     /note="pBR322 vectors, upsteam of EcoRI site, forward
                     primer"
     promoter        9187..9291
                     /gene="bla"
                     /label=AmpR promoter
     CDS             9292..10152
                     /codon_start=1
                     /gene="bla"
                     /product="beta-lactamase"
                     /label=AmpR
                     /note="confers resistance to ampicillin, carbenicillin, and
                     related antibiotics"
                     /translation="MSIQHFRVALIPFFAAFCLPVFAHPETLVKVKDAEDQLGARVGYI
                     ELDLNSGKILESFRPEERFPMMSTFKVLLCGAVLSRVDAGQEQLGRRIHYSQNDLVEYS
                     PVTEKHLTDGMTVRELCSAAITMSDNTAANLLLTTIGGPKELTAFLHNMGDHVTRLDRW
                     EPELNEAIPNDERDTTMPVAMATTLRKLLTGELLTLASRQQLIDWMEADKVAGPLLRSA
                     LPAGWFIADKSGAGERGSRGIIAALGPDGKPSRIVVIYTTGSQATMDERNRQIAEIGAS
                     LIKHW"
     primer_bind     complement(9510..9529)
                     /label=Amp-R
                     /note="Ampicillin resistance gene, reverse primer"
     rep_origin      10323..10911
                     /direction=RIGHT
                     /label=ori
                     /note="high-copy-number ColE1/pMB1/pBR322/pUC origin of
                     replication"
     primer_bind     10812..10831
                     /label=pBR322ori-F
                     /note="pBR322 origin, forward primer"
     primer_bind     11065..11082
                     /label=L4440
                     /note="L4440 vector, forward primer"
     primer_bind     11174..11193
                     /label=SV40pro-F
                     /note="SV40 promoter/origin, forward primer"
     protein_bind    11322..11343
                     /label=CAP binding site
                     /bound_moiety="E. coli catabolite activator protein"
                     /note="CAP binding activates transcription in the presence
                     of cAMP."
     promoter        11358..11388
                     /label=lac promoter
                     /note="promoter for the E. coli lac operon"
     protein_bind    11396..11412
                     /label=lac operator
                     /bound_moiety="lac repressor encoded by lacI"
                     /note="The lac repressor binds to the lac operator to
                     inhibit transcription in E. coli. This inhibition can be
                     relieved by adding lactose or
                     isopropyl-beta-D-thiogalactopyranoside (IPTG)."
     primer_bind     11401..11423
                     /label=M13/pUC Reverse
                     /note="In lacZ gene"
     primer_bind     11420..11436
                     /label=M13 rev
                     /note="common sequencing primer, one of multiple similar
                     variants"
     primer_bind     11420..11436
                     /label=M13 Reverse
                     /note="In lacZ gene. Also called M13-rev"
     primer_bind     11486..11505
                     /label=EBV-rev
                     /note="SV40 polyA terminator, reverse primer"
ORIGIN
        1 tggaagggct aattcactcc caaagaagac aagatatcct tgatctgtgg atctaccaca
       61 cacaaggcta cttccctgat tagcagaact acacaccagg gccaggggtc agatatccac
      121 tgacctttgg atggtgctac aagctagtac cagttgagcc agataaggta gaagaggcca
      181 ataaaggaga gaacaccagc ttgttacacc ctgtgagcct gcatgggatg gatgacccgg
      241 agagagaagt gttagagtgg aggtttgaca gccgcctagc atttcatcac gtggcccgag
      301 agctgcatcc ggagtacttc aagaactgct gatatcgagc ttgctacaag ggactttccg
      361 ctggggactt tccagggagg cgtggcctgg gcgggactgg ggagtggcga gccctcagat
      421 cctgcatata agcagctgct ttttgcctgt actgggtctc tctggttaga ccagatctga
      481 gcctgggagc tctctggcta actagggaac ccactgctta agcctcaata aagcttgcct
      541 tgagtgcttc aagtagtgtg tgcccgtctg ttgtgtgact ctggtaacta gagatccctc
      601 agaccctttt agtcagtgtg gaaaatctct agcagtggcg cccgaacagg gacttgaaag
      661 cgaaagggaa accagaggag ctctctcgac gcaggactcg gcttgctgaa gcgcgcacgg
      721 caagaggcga ggggcggcga ctggtgagta cgccaaaaat tttgactagc ggaggctaga
      781 aggagagaga tgggtgcgag agcgtcagta ttaagcgggg gagaattaga tcgcgatggg
      841 aaaaaattcg gttaaggcca gggggaaaga aaaaatataa attaaaacat atagtatggg
      901 caagcaggga gctagaacga ttcgcagtta atcctggcct gttagaaaca tcagaaggct
      961 gtagacaaat actgggacag ctacaaccat cccttcagac aggatcagaa gaacttagat
     1021 cattatataa tacagtagca accctctatt gtgtgcatca aaggatagag ataaaagaca
     1081 ccaaggaagc tttagacaag atagaggaag agcaaaacaa aagtaagacc accgcacagc
     1141 aagcggccgg ccgctgatct tcagacctgg aggaggagat atgagggaca attggagaag
     1201 tgaattatat aaatataaag tagtaaaaat tgaaccatta ggagtagcac ccaccaaggc
     1261 aaagagaaga gtggtgcaga gagaaaaaag agcagtggga ataggagctt tgttccttgg
     1321 gttcttggga gcagcaggaa gcactatggg cgcagcgtca atgacgctga cggtacaggc
     1381 cagacaatta ttgtctggta tagtgcagca gcagaacaat ttgctgaggg ctattgaggc
     1441 gcaacagcat ctgttgcaac tcacagtctg gggcatcaag cagctccagg caagaatcct
     1501 ggctgtggaa agatacctaa aggatcaaca gctcctgggg atttggggtt gctctggaaa
     1561 actcatttgc accactgctg tgccttggaa tgctagttgg agtaataaat ctctggaaca
     1621 gatttggaat cacacgacct ggatggagtg ggacagagaa attaacaatt acacaagctt
     1681 aatacactcc ttaattgaag aatcgcaaaa ccagcaagaa aagaatgaac aagaattatt
     1741 ggaattagat aaatgggcaa gtttgtggaa ttggtttaac ataacaaatt ggctgtggta
     1801 tataaaatta ttcataatga tagtaggagg cttggtaggt ttaagaatag tttttgctgt
     1861 actttctata gtgaatagag ttaggcaggg atattcacca ttatcgtttc agacccacct
     1921 cccaaccccg aggggacccg acaggcccga aggaatagaa gaagaaggtg gagagagaga
     1981 cagagacaga tccattcgat tagtgaacgg atctcgacgg tatcgccgaa ttcacaaatg
     2041 gcagtattca tccacaattt taaaagaaaa ggggggattg gggggtacag tgcaggggaa
     2101 agaatagtag acataatagc aacagacata caaactaaag aattacaaaa acaaattaca
     2161 aaaattcaaa attttcgggt ttattacagg gacagcagag atccagtttg gactagtcgt
     2221 gaggctccgg tgcccgtcag tgggcagagc gcacatcgcc cacagtcccc gagaagttgg
     2281 ggggaggggt cggcaattga accggtgcct agagaaggtg gcgcggggta aactgggaaa
     2341 gtgatgtcgt gtactggctc cgcctttttc ccgagggtgg gggagaaccg tatataagtg
     2401 cagtagtcgc cgtgaacgtt ctttttcgca acgggtttgc cgccagaaca caggtaagtg
     2461 ccgtgtgtgg ttcccgcggg cctggcctct ttacgggtta tggcccttgc gtgccttgaa
     2521 ttacttccac ctggctgcag tacgtgattc ttgatcccga gcttcgggtt ggaagtgggt
     2581 gggagagttc gaggccttgc gcttaaggag ccccttcgcc tcgtgcttga gttgaggcct
     2641 ggcctgggcg ctggggccgc cgcgtgcgaa tctggtggca ccttcgcgcc tgtctcgctg
     2701 ctttcgataa gtctctagcc atttaaaatt tttgatgacc tgctgcgacg ctttttttct
     2761 ggcaagatag tcttgtaaat gcgggccaag atctgcacac tggtatttcg gtttttgggg
     2821 ccgcgggcgg cgacggggcc cgtgcgtccc agcgcacatg ttcggcgagg cggggcctgc
     2881 gagcgcggcc accgagaatc ggacgggggt agtctcaagc tggccggcct gctctggtgc
     2941 ctggcctcgc gccgccgtgt atcgccccgc cctgggcggc aaggctggcc cggtcggcac
     3001 cagttgcgtg agcggaaaga tggccgcttc ccggccctgc tgcagggagc tcaaaatgga
     3061 ggacgcggcg ctcgggagag cgggcgggtg agtcacccac acaaaggaaa agggcctttc
     3121 cgtcctcagc cgtcgcttca tgtgactcca cggagtaccg ggcgccgtcc aggcacctcg
     3181 attagttctc gagcttttgg agtacgtcgt ctttaggttg gggggagggg ttttatgcga
     3241 tggagtttcc ccacactgag tgggtggaga ctgaagttag gccagcttgg cacttgatgt
     3301 aattctcctt ggaatttgcc ctttttgagt ttggatcttg gttcattctc aagcctcaga
     3361 cagtggttca aagttttttt cttccatttc aggtgtcgtg aagcggccct gcagatatca
     3421 acaagtttgt acaaaaaagc aggcaccatg cctccaagac catcatcagg tgaactgtgg
     3481 ggcatccact tgatgccccc aagaatccta gtagaatgtt tactaccaaa tggaatgata
     3541 gtgactttag aatgcctccg tgaggctaca ttaataacca taaagcatga actatttaaa
     3601 gaagcaagaa aataccccct ccatcaactt cttcaagatg aatcttctta cattttcgta
     3661 agtgttactc aagaagcaga aagggaagaa ttttttgatg aaacaagacg actttgtgac
     3721 cttcggcttt ttcaaccctt tttaaaagta attgaaccag taggcaaccg tgaagaaaag
     3781 atcctcaatc gagaaattgg ttttgctatc ggcatgccag tgtgtgaatt tgatatggtt
     3841 aaagatccag aagtacagga cttccgaaga aatattctga acgtttgtaa agaagctgtg
     3901 gatcttaggg acctcaattc acctcatagt agagcaatgt atgtctatcc tccaaatgta
     3961 gaatcttcac cagaattgcc aaagcacata tataataaat tagataaagg gcaaataata
     4021 gtggtgatct gggtaatagt ttctccaaat aatgacaagc agaagtatac tctgaaaatc
     4081 aaccatgact gtgtaccaga acaagtaatt gctgaagcaa tcaggaaaaa aactcgaagt
     4141 atgttgctat cctctgaaca actaaaactc tgtgttttag aatatcaggg caagtatatt
     4201 ttaaaagtgt gtggatgtga tgaatacttc ctagaaaaat atcctctgag tcagtataag
     4261 tatataagaa gctgtataat gcttgggagg atgcccaatt tgatgttgat ggctaaagaa
     4321 agcctttatt ctcaactgcc aatggactgt tttacaatgc catcttattc cagacgcatt
     4381 tccacagcta caccatatat gaatggagaa acatctacaa aatccctttg ggttataaat
     4441 agtgcactca gaataaaaat tctttgtgca acctacgtga atgtaaatat tcgaaacatt
     4501 gataagatct atgttcgaac aggtatctac catggaggag aacccttatg tgacaatgtg
     4561 aacactcaaa gagtaccttg ttccaatccc aggtggaatg aatggctgaa ttatgatata
     4621 tacattcctg atcttcctcg tgctgctcga ctttgccttt ccatttgctc tgttaaaggc
     4681 cgaaagggtg ctaaagagga acactgtcca ttggcatggg gaaatataaa cttgtttgat
     4741 tacacagaca ctctagtatc tggaaaaatg gctttgaatc tttggccagt acctcatgga
     4801 ttagaagatt tgctgaaccc tattggtgtt actggatcaa atccaaataa agaaactcca
     4861 tgcttagagt tggagtttga ctggttcagc agtgtggtaa agttcccaga tatgtcagtg
     4921 attgaagagc atgccaattg gtctgtatcc cgagaagcag gatttagcta ttcccacgca
     4981 ggactgagta acagactagc tagagacaat gaattaaggg aaaatgacaa agaacagctc
     5041 aaagcaattt ctacacgaga tcctctctct gaaatcactg agcaggagaa agattttcta
     5101 tggagtcaca gacactattg tgtaactatc cccgaaattc tacccaaatt gcttctgtct
     5161 gttaaatgga attctagaga tgaagtagcc cagatgtatt gcttggtaaa agattggcct
     5221 ccaatcaaac ctgaacaggc tatggaactt ctggactgta attacccaga tcctatggtt
     5281 cgaggttttg ctgttcggtg cttggaaaaa tatttaacag atgacaaact ttctcagtat
     5341 ttaattcagc tagtacaggt cctaaaatat gaacaatatt tggataactt gcttgtgaga
     5401 tttttactga agaaagcatt gactaatcaa aggattgggc actttttctt ttggcattta
     5461 aaatctgaga tgcacaataa aacagttagc cagaggtttg gcctgctttt ggagtcctat
     5521 tgtcgtgcat gtgggatgta tttgaagcac ctgaataggc aagtcgaggc aatggaaaag
     5581 ctcattaact taactgacat tctcaaacag gagaagaagg atgaaacaca aaaggtacag
     5641 atgaagtttt tagttgagca aatgaggcga ccagatttca tggatgctct acagggcttt
     5701 ctgtctcctc taaaccctgc tcatcaacta ggaaacctca ggcttgaaga gtgtcgaatt
     5761 atgtcctctg caaaaaggcc actgtggttg aattgggaga acccagacat catgtcagag
     5821 ttactgtttc agaacaatga gatcatcttt aaaaatgggg atgatttacg gcaagatatg
     5881 ctaacacttc aaattattcg tattatggaa aatatctggc aaaatcaagg tcttgatctt
     5941 cgaatgttac cttatggttg tctgtcaatc ggtgactgtg tgggacttat tgaggtggtg
     6001 cgaaattctc acactattat gcaaattcag tgcaaaggcg gcttgaaagg tgcactgcag
     6061 ttcaacagcc acacactaca tcagtggctc aaagacaaga acaaaggaga aatatatgat
     6121 gcagccattg acctgtttac acgttcatgt gctggatact gtgtagctac cttcattttg
     6181 ggaattggag atcgtcacaa tagtaacatc atggtgaaag acgatggaca actgtttcat
     6241 atagattttg gacacttttt ggatcacaag aagaaaaaat ttggttataa acgagaacgt
     6301 gtgccatttg ttttgacaca ggatttctta atagtgatta gtaaaggagc ccaagaatgc
     6361 acaaagacaa gagaatttga gaggtttcag gagatgtgtt acaaggctta tctagctatt
     6421 cgacagcatg ccaatctctt cataaatctt ttctcaatga tgcttggctc tggaatgcca
     6481 gaactacaat cttttgatga cattgcatac attcgaaaga ccctagcctt agataaaact
     6541 gagcaagagg ctttggagta tttcatgaaa caaatgaatg atgcacatca tggtggctgg
     6601 acaacaaaaa tggattggat cttccacaca attaaacagc atgcattgaa ctagaaccca
     6661 gctttcttgt acaaagtggt gatatccaat taaccctcac taaaggtgta tatgttaatg
     6721 agatgttgta ccctatagtg agtcgtatta ccacccaact tttctataca aagtggttga
     6781 tatccagcac agtggcggcc gctcgagtct agagggcccg cggttcgaag gtaagcctat
     6841 ccctaaccct ctcctcggtc tcgattctac gcgtaccggt tagtaatgag atccctcccc
     6901 cccccctaac gttactggcc gaagccgctt ggaataaggc cggtgtgcgt ttgtctatat
     6961 gttattttcc accatattgc cgtcttttgg caatgtgagg gcccggaaac ctggccctgt
     7021 cttcttgacg agcattccta ggggtctttc ccctctcgcc aaaggaatgc aaggtctgtt
     7081 gaatgtcgtg aaggaagcag ttcctctgga agcttcttga agacaaacaa cgtctgtagc
     7141 gaccctttgc aggcagcgga accccccacc tggcgacagg tgcctctgcg gccaaaagcc
     7201 acgtgtataa gatacacctg caaaggcggc acaaccccag tgccacgttg tgagttggat
     7261 agttgtggaa agagtcaaat ggctctcctc aagcgtattc aacaaggggc tgaaggatgc
     7321 ccagaaggta ccccattgta tgggatctga tctggggcct cggtgcacat gctttacatg
     7381 tgtttagtcg aggttaaaaa aacgtctagg ccccccgaac cacggggacg tggttttcct
     7441 ttgaaaaaca cgatgataat atggccacac atatgaccga gtacaagccc acggtgcgcc
     7501 tcgccacccg cgacgacgtc cccagggccg tacgcaccct cgccgccgcg ttcgccgact
     7561 accccgccac gcgccacacc gtcgatccgg accgccacat cgagcgggtc accgagctgc
     7621 aagaactctt cctcacgcgc gtcgggctcg acatcggcaa ggtgtgggtc gcggacgacg
     7681 gcgccgcggt ggcggtctgg accacgccgg agagcgtcga agcgggggcg gtgttcgccg
     7741 agatcggccc gcgcatggcc gagttgagcg gttcccggct ggccgcgcag caacagatgg
     7801 aaggcctcct ggcgccgcac cggcccaagg agcccgcgtg gttcctggcc accgtcggcg
     7861 tctcgcccga ccaccagggc aagggtctgg gcagcgccgt cgtgctcccc ggagtggagg
     7921 cggccgagcg cgccggggtg cccgccttcc tggagacctc cgcgccccgc aacctcccct
     7981 tctacgagcg gctcggcttc accgtcaccg ccgacgtcga ggtgcccgaa ggaccgcgca
     8041 cctggtgcat gacccgcaag cccggtgcct aaatcgatag atcctaatca acctctggat
     8101 tacaaaattt gtgaaagatt gactggtatt cttaactatg ttgctccttt tacgctatgt
     8161 ggatacgctg ctttaatgcc tttgtatcat gctattgctt cccgtatggc tttcattttc
     8221 tcctccttgt ataaatcctg gttgctgtct ctttatgagg agttgtggcc cgttgtcagg
     8281 caacgtggcg tggtgtgcac tgtgtttgct gacgcaaccc ccactggttg gggcattgcc
     8341 accacctgtc agctcctttc cgggactttc gctttccccc tccctattgc cacggcggaa
     8401 ctcatcgccg cctgccttgc ccgctgctgg acaggggctc ggctgttggg cactgacaat
     8461 tccgtggtgt tgtcggggaa atcatcgtcc tttccttggc tgctcgcctg tgttgccacc
     8521 tggattctgc gcgggacgtc cttctgctac gtcccttcgg ccctcaatcc agcggacctt
     8581 ccttcccgcg gcctgctgcc ggctctgcgg cctcttccgc gtcttcgcct tcgccctcag
     8641 acgagtcgga tctccctttg ggccgcctcc ccgcctgaga tcctttaaga ccaatgactt
     8701 acaaggcagc tgtagatctt agccactttt taaaagaaaa ggggggactg gaagggctaa
     8761 ttcactccca acgaagacaa gatctgcttt ttgcttgtac tgggtctctc tggttagacc
     8821 agatctgagc ctgggagctc tctggctaac tagggaaccc actgcttaag cctcaataaa
     8881 gcttgccttg agtgcttcaa gtagtgtgtg cccgtctgtt gtgtgactct ggtaactaga
     8941 gatccctcag acccttttag tcagtgtgga aaatctctag cagtagtagt tcatgtcatc
     9001 ttattattca gtatttataa cttgcaaaga aatgaatatc agagagtgag aggcccgggt
     9061 taattaagga aagggctaga tcattcttga agacgaaagg gcctcgtgat acgcctattt
     9121 ttataggtta atgtcatgat aataatggtt tcttagacgt caggtggcac ttttcgggga
     9181 aatgtgcgcg gaacccctat ttgtttattt ttctaaatac attcaaatat gtatccgctc
     9241 atgagacaat aaccctgata aatgcttcaa taatattgaa aaaggaagag tatgagtatt
     9301 caacatttcc gtgtcgccct tattcccttt tttgcggcat tttgccttcc tgtttttgct
     9361 cacccagaaa cgctggtgaa agtaaaagat gctgaagatc agttgggtgc acgagtgggt
     9421 tacatcgaac tggatctcaa cagcggtaag atccttgaga gttttcgccc cgaagaacgt
     9481 tttccaatga tgagcacttt taaagttctg ctatgtggcg cggtattatc ccgtgttgac
     9541 gccgggcaag agcaactcgg tcgccgcata cactattctc agaatgactt ggttgagtac
     9601 tcaccagtca cagaaaagca tcttacggat ggcatgacag taagagaatt atgcagtgct
     9661 gccataacca tgagtgataa cactgcggcc aacttacttc tgacaacgat cggaggaccg
     9721 aaggagctaa ccgctttttt gcacaacatg ggggatcatg taactcgcct tgatcgttgg
     9781 gaaccggagc tgaatgaagc cataccaaac gacgagcgtg acaccacgat gcctgtagca
     9841 atggcaacaa cgttgcgcaa actattaact ggcgaactac ttactctagc ttcccggcaa
     9901 caattaatag actggatgga ggcggataaa gttgcaggac cacttctgcg ctcggccctt
     9961 ccggctggct ggtttattgc tgataaatct ggagccggtg agcgtgggtc tcgcggtatc
    10021 attgcagcac tggggccaga tggtaagccc tcccgtatcg tagttatcta cacgacgggg
    10081 agtcaggcaa ctatggatga acgaaataga cagatcgctg agataggtgc ctcactgatt
    10141 aagcattggt aactgtcaga ccaagtttac tcatatatac tttagattga tttaaaactt
    10201 catttttaat ttaaaaggat ctaggtgaag atcctttttg ataatctcat gaccaaaatc
    10261 ccttaacgtg agttttcgtt ccactgagcg tcagaccccg tagaaaagat caaaggatct
    10321 tcttgagatc ctttttttct gcgcgtaatc tgctgcttgc aaacaaaaaa accaccgcta
    10381 ccagcggtgg tttgtttgcc ggatcaagag ctaccaactc tttttccgaa ggtaactggc
    10441 ttcagcagag cgcagatacc aaatactgtt cttctagtgt agccgtagtt aggccaccac
    10501 ttcaagaact ctgtagcacc gcctacatac ctcgctctgc taatcctgtt accagtggct
    10561 gctgccagtg gcgataagtc gtgtcttacc gggttggact caagacgata gttaccggat
    10621 aaggcgcagc ggtcgggctg aacggggggt tcgtgcacac agcccagctt ggagcgaacg
    10681 acctacaccg aactgagata cctacagcgt gagctatgag aaagcgccac gcttcccgaa
    10741 gggagaaagg cggacaggta tccggtaagc ggcagggtcg gaacaggaga gcgcacgagg
    10801 gagcttccag ggggaaacgc ctggtatctt tatagtcctg tcgggtttcg ccacctctga
    10861 cttgagcgtc gatttttgtg atgctcgtca ggggggcgga gcctatggaa aaacgccagc
    10921 aacgcggcct ttttacggtt cctggccttt tgctggcctt ttgctcacat gttctttcct
    10981 gcgttatccc ctgattctgt ggataaccgt attaccgcct ttgagtgagc tgataccgct
    11041 cgccgcagcc gaacgaccga gcgcagcgag tcagtgagcg aggaagcgga agagcgccca
    11101 atacgcaaac cgcctctccc cgcgcgttgg ccgattcatt aatgcagcaa gctcatggct
    11161 gactaatttt ttttatttat gcagaggccg aggccgcctc ggcctctgag ctattccaga
    11221 agtagtgagg aggctttttt ggaggcctag gcttttgcaa aaagctcccc gtggcacgac
    11281 aggtttcccg actggaaagc gggcagtgag cgcaacgcaa ttaatgtgag ttagctcact
    11341 cattaggcac cccaggcttt acactttatg cttccggctc gtatgttgtg tggaattgtg
    11401 agcggataac aatttcacac aggaaacagc tatgacatga ttacgaattt cacaaataaa
    11461 gcattttttt cactgcattc tagttgtggt ttgtccaaac tcatcaatgt atcttatcat
    11521 gtctggatca actggataac tcaagctaac caaaatcatc ccaaacttcc caccccatac
    11581 cctattacca ctgccaatta cctgtggttt catttactct aaacctgtga ttcctctgaa
    11641 ttattttcat tttaaagaaa ttgtatttgt taaatatgta ctacaaactt agtagt
//
