>Addgene plasmid #116462 | pHAGE-PIK3CA-D350N | depositor partial sequence | sequence record 219336 | insert
ATGCCTCCACGACCATCATCAGGTGAACTGTGGGGCATCCACTTGATGCCCCCAAGAATCCTAGTAGAAT
GTTTACTACCAAATGGAATGATAGTGACTTTAGAATGCCTCCGTGAGGCTACATTAATAACCATAAAGCA
TGAACTATTTAAAGAAGCAAGAAAATACCCCCTCCATCAACTTCTTCAAGATGAATCTTCTTACATTTTC
GTAAGTGTTACTCAAGAAGCAGAAAGGGAAGAATTTTTTGATGAAACAAGACGACTTTGTGACCTTCGGC
TTTTTCAACCCTTTTTAAAAGTAATTGAACCAGTAGGCAACCGTGAAGAAAAGATCCTCAATCGAGAAAT
TGGTTTTGCTATCGGCATGCCAGTGTGTGAATTTGATATGGTTAAAGATCCAGAAGTACAGGACTTCCGA
AGAAATATTCTGAACGTTTGTAAAGAAGCTGTGGATCTTAGGGACCTCAATTCACCTCATAGTAGAGCAA
TGTATGTCTATCCTCCAAATGTAGAATCTTCACCAGAATTGCCAAAGCACATATATAATAAATTAGATAA
AGGGCAAATAATAGTGGTGATCTGGGTAATAGTTTCTCCAAATAATGACAAGCAGAAGTATACTCTGAAA
ATCAACCATGACTGTGTACCAGAACAAGTAATTGCTGAAGCAATCAGGAAAAAAACTCGAAGTATGTTGC
TATCCTCTGAACAACTAAAACTCTGTGTTTTAGAATATCAGGGCAAGTATATTTTAAAAGTGTGTGGATG
TGATGAATACTTCCTAGAAAAATATCCTCTGAGTCAGTATAAGTATATAAGAAGCTGTATAATGCTTGGG
AGGATGCCCAATTTGATGTTGATGGCTAAAGAAAGCCTTTATTCTCAACTGCCAATGGACTGTTTTACAA
TGCCATCTTATTCCAGACGCATTTCCACAGCTACACCATATATGAATGGAGAAACATCTACAAAATCCCT
TTGGGTTATAAATAGTGCACTCAGAATAAAAATTCTTTGTGCAACCTACGTGAATGTAAATATTCGAAAC
ATTGATAAGATCTATGTTCGAACAGGTATCTACCATGGAGGAGAACCCTTATGTGACAATGTGAACACTC
AAAGAGTACCTTGTTCCAATCCCAGGTGGAATGAATGGCTGAATTATGATATATACATTCCTGATCTTCC
TCGTGCTGCTCGACTTTGCCTTTCCATTTGCTCTGTTAAAGGCCGAAAGGGTGCTAAAGAGGAACACTGT
CCATTGGCATGGGGAAATATAAACTTGTTTGATTACACAGACACTCTAGTATCTGGAAAAATGGCTTTGA
ATCTTTGGCCAGTACCTCATGGATTAGAAGATTTGCTGAACCCTATTGGTGTTACTGGATCAAATCCAAA
TAAAGAAACTCCATGCTTAGAGTTGGAGTTTGACTGGTTCAGCAGTGTGGTAAAGTTCCCAGATATGTCA
GTGATTGAAGAGCATGCCAATTGGTCTGTATCCCGAGAAGCAGGATTTAGCTATTCCCACGCAGGACTGA
GTAACAGACTAGCTAGAGACAATGAATTAAGGGAAAATGACAAAGAACAGCTCAAAGCAATTTCTACACG
AGATCCTCTCTCTGAAATCACTGAGCAGGAGAAAGATTTTCTATGGAGTCACAGACACTATTGTGTAACT
ATCCCCGAAATTCTACCCAAATTGCTTCTGTCTGTTAAATGGAATTCTAGAGATGAAGTAGCCCAGATGT
ATTGCTTGGTAAAAGATTGGCCTCCAATCAAACCTGAACAGGCTATGGAACTTCTGGACTGTAATTACCC
AGATCCTATGGTTCGAGGTTTTGCTGTTCGGTGCTTGGAAAAATATTTAACAGATGACAAACTTTCTCAG
TATTTAATTCAGCTAGTACAGGTCCTAAAATATGAACAATATTTGGATAACTTGCTTGTGAGATTTTTAC
TGAAGAAAGCATTGACTAATCAAAGGATTGGGCACTTTTTCTTTTGGCATTTAAAATCTGAGATGCACAA
TAAAACAGTTAGCCAGAGGTTTGGCCTGCTTTTGGAGTCCTATTGTCGTGCATGTGGGATGTATTTGAAG
CACCTGAATAGGCAAGTCGAGGCAATGGAAAAGCTCATTAACTTAACTGACATTCTCAAACAGGAGAAGA
AGGATGAAACACAAAAGGTACAGATGAAGTTTTTAGTTGAGCAAATGAGGCGACCAGATTTCATGGATGC
TCTACAGGGCTTTCTGTCTCCTCTAAACCCTGCTCATCAACTAGGAAACCTCAGGCTTGAAGAGTGTCGA
ATTATGTCCTCTGCAAAAAGGCCACTGTGGTTGAATTGGGAGAACCCAGACATCATGTCAGAGTTACTGT
TTCAGAACAATGAGATCATCTTTAAAAATGGGGATGATTTACGGCAAGATATGCTAACACTTCAAATTAT
TCGTATTATGGAAAATATCTGGCAAAATCAAGGTCTTGATCTTCGAATGTTACCTTATGGTTGTCTGTCA
ATCGGTGACTGTGTGGGACTTATTGAGGTGGTGCGAAATTCTCACACTATTATGCAAATTCAGTGCAAAG
GCGGCTTGAAAGGTGCACTGCAGTTCAACAGCCACACACTACATCAGTGGCTCAAAGACAAGAACAAAGG
AGAAATATATGATGCAGCCATTGACCTGTTTACACGTTCATGTGCTGGATACTGTGTAGCTACCTTCATT
TTGGGAATTGGAGATCGTCACAATAGTAACATCATGGTGAAAGACGATGGACAACTGTTTCATATAGATT
TTGGACACTTTTTGGATCACAAGAAGAAAAAATTTGGTTATAAACGAGAACGTGTGCCATTTGTTTTGAC
ACAGGATTTCTTAATAGTGATTAGTAAAGGAGCCCAAGAATGCACAAAGACAAGAGAATTTGAGAGGTTT
CAGGAGATGTGTTACAAGGCTTATCTAGCTATTCGACAGCATGCCAATCTCTTCATAAATCTTTTCTCAA
TGATGCTTGGCTCTGGAATGCCAGAACTACAATCTTTTGATGACATTGCATACATTCGAAAGACCCTAGC
CTTAGATAAAACTGAGCAAGAGGCTTTGGAGTATTTCATGAAACAAATGAATGATGCACATCATGGTGGC
TGGACAACAAAAATGGATTGGATCTTCCACACAATTAAACAGCATGCATTGAACTGA
